>Addgene plasmid #80552 | Rab33ba cds in pGem-T Easy | addgene full sequence | sequence record 176728 | Addgene NGS Result
[52 nt withheld, positions 1-52]
CCATTCGCCATTCAGGCTGCGCAACTGTTGGGAAGGGCGATCGGTGCGGGCCTCTTCGCTATTACGCCAG
CTGGCGAAAGGGGGATGTGCTGCAAGGCGATTAAGTTGGGTAACGCCAGGGTTTTCCCAGTCACGACGTT
GTAAAACGACGGCCAGTGAATTGTAATACGACTCACTATAGGGCGAATTGGGCCCGACGTCGCATGCTCC
CGGCCGCCATGGCGGCCGCGGGAATTCGATTGCATGGCAGATATCGAGTCCTCTTTTGAGTTCAGCTCTT
CTCTGACCAGCTCGTCACTGCCTCCTCCTCGGACACGCATCTTTAAAATCATCGTGATTGGAGACTCAGG
GGTTGGCAAGACTTGCCTCACCTATAGATTCTGTGCAGGCAAGTTTCCAGACAAGACTGAGGCCACTATT
GGGGTGGATTTCCGAGAGAAGGTTATTGAGATAGATGGCGAGAAAATCAAGGTCCAGTTGTGGGACACGG
CAGGCCAGGAGCGTTTCCGTAAGAGCATGGTGCAGCACTACTACCGCAACGTCCATGCTGTGGTGTTTGT
CTATGACGTCACCAATGCCGCCAGCTTCCGAAGCCTCCCAGCGTGGATTGAAGAGTGTCGCCAACATGCA
CTCGGTCAGGAGGTGCCAAGAATCCTTGTCGGCAACAAATGCGACCTACGTCACGCCGCTCAAGTAAGCA
CAGATGTTGCACAGCAGTTTGCAGATACACACTCAATGCCTCTTTTTGAGACCTCGGCCAAAAACCCCTA
CGGGAATGAAGACGGCACTCAGAATAATAGTGACCACGTGGAGGCCATTTTTATGACAGTGGCGCACAAG
CTGAAATCCCAAAAGCCGCTGGTTTTAAGCCAGCCACCTTGCGGATATGGAGATACTGTCACTCTTAGGA
GGCAAGACCAGGAGGACGGGGGAAACTGGGGCTGCGGTTGTTGGAGAAGCTAATGAAGTGCAAATCACTA
GTGAATTCGCGGCCGCCTGCAGGTCGACCATATGGGAGAGCTCCCAACGCGTTGGATGCATAGCTTGAGT
ATTCTATAGTGTCACCTAAATAGCTTGGCGTAATCATGGTCATAGCTGTTTCCTGTGTGAAATTGTTATC
CGCTCACAATTCCACACAACATACGAGCCGGAAGCATAAAGTGTAAAGCCTGGGGTGCCTAATGAGTGAG
CTAACTCACATTAATTGCGTTGCGCTCACTGCCCGCTTTCCAGTCGGGAAACCTGTCGTGCCAGCTGCAT
TAATGAATCGGCCAACGCGCGGGGAGAGGCGGTTTGCGTATTGGGCGCTCTTCCGCTTCCTCGCTCACTG
ACTCGCTGCGCTCGGTCGTTCGGCTGCGGCGAGCGGTATCAGCTCACTCAAAGGCGGTAATACGGTTATC
CACAGAATCAGGGGATAACGCAGGAAAGAACATGTGAGCAAAAGGCCAGCAAAAGGCCAGGAACCGTAAA
AAGGCCGCGTTGCTGGCGTTTTTCCATAGGCTCCGCCCCCCTGACGAGCATCACAAAAATCGACGCTCAA
GTCAGAGGTGGCGAAACCCGACAGGACTATAAAGATACCAGGCGTTTCCCCCTGGAAGCTCCCTCGTGCG
CTCTCCTGTTCCGACCCTGCCGCTTACCGGATACCTGTCCGCCTTTCTCCCTTCGGGAAGCGTGGCGCTT
TCTCATAGCTCACGCTGTAGGTATCTCAGTTCGGTGTAGGTCGTTCGCTCCAAGCTGGGCTGTGTGCACG
AACCCCCCGTTCAGCCCGACCGCTGCGCCTTATCCGGTAACTATCGTCTTGAGTCCAACCCGGTAAGACA
CGACTTATCGCCACTGGCAGCAGCCACTGGTAACAGGATTAGCAGAGCGAGGTATGTAGGCGGTGCTACA
GAGTTCTTGAAGTGGTGGCCTAACTACGGCTACACTAGAAGAACAGTATTTGGTATCTGCGCTCTGCTGA
AGCCAGTTACCTTCGGAAAAAGAGTTGGTAGCTCTTGATCCGGCAAACAAACCACCGCTGGTAGCGGTGG
TTTTTTTGTTTGCAAGCAGCAGATTACGCGCAGAAAAAAAGGATCTCAAGAAGATCCTTTGATCTTTTCT
ACGGGGTCTGACGCTCAGTGGAACGAAAACTCACGTTAAGGGATTTTGGTCATGAGATTATCAAAAAGGA
TCTTCACCTAGATCCTTTTAAATTAAAAATGAAGTTTTAAATCAATCTAAAGTATATATGAGTAAACTTG
GTCTGACAGTTACCAATGCTTAATCAGTGAGGCACCTATCTCAGCGATCTGTCTATTTCGTTCATCCATA
GTTGCCTGACTCCCCGTCGTGTAGATAACTACGATACGGGAGGGCTTACCATCTGGCCCCAGTGCTGCAA
TGATACCGCGAGACCCACGCTCACCGGCTCCAGATTTATCAGCAATAAACCAGCCAGCCGGAAGGGCCGA
GCGCAGAAGTGGTCCTGCAACTTTATCCGCCTCCATCCAGTCTATTAATTGTTGCCGGGAAGCTAGAGTA
AGTAGTTCGCCAGTTAATAGTTTGCGCAACGTTGTTGCCATTGCTACAGGCATCGTGGTGTCACGCTCGT
CGTTTGGTATGGCTTCATTCAGCTCCGGTTCCCAACGATCAAGGCGAGTTACATGATCCCCCATGTTGTG
CAAAAAAGCGGTTAGCTCCTTCGGTCCTCCGATCGTTGTCAGAAGTAAGTTGGCCGCAGTGTTATCACTC
ATGGTTATGGCAGCACTGCATAATTCTCTTACTGTCATGCCATCCGTAAGATGCTTTTCTGTGACTGGTG
AGTACTCAACCAAGTCATTCTGAGAATAGTGTATGCGGCGACCGAGTTGCTCTTGCCCGGCGTCAATACG
GGATAATACCGCGCCACATAGCAGAACTTTAAAAGTGCTCATCATTGGAAAACGTTCTTCGGGGCGAAAA
CTCTCAAGGATCTTACCGCTGTTGAGATCCAGTTCGATGTAACCCACTCGTGCACCCAACTGATCTTCAG
CATCTTTTACTTTCACCAGCGTTTCTGGGTGAGCAAAAACAGGAAGGCAAAATGCCGCAAAAAAGGGAAT
AAGGGCGACACGGAAATGTTGAATACTCATACTCTTCCTTTTTCAATATTATTGAAGCATTTATCAGGGT
TATTGTCTCATGAGCGGATACATATTTGAATGTATTTAGAAAAATAAACAAATAGGGGTTCCGCGCACAT
TTCCCCGAAAAGTGCCACCTGATGCGGTGTGAAATACCGCACAGATGCGTAAGGAGAAAATACCGCATCA
GGAAATTGTAAGCGTTAATATTTTGTTAAAATTCGCGTTAAATTTTTGTTAAATCAGCTCATTTTTTAAC
CAATAGGCCGAAATCGGCAAAATCCCTTATAAATCAAAAGAATAGACCGAGATAGGGT
[37 nt withheld, positions 3471-3507]
AAAGAACGTGGACTCCAACGTCAAAGG
[49 nt withheld, positions 3535-3583]
T
[91 nt withheld, positions 3585-3675]
G
[72 nt withheld, positions 3677-3748]
Features (pLannotate 1.2.2; 14 found; start..end, strand, type, name):
     56..213     -  CDS            lacZα (fragment): LacZα fragment of β-galactosidase; lacZ fragment
    216..234     +  promoter       T7 promoter: promoter for bacteriophage T7 RNA polymerase
    296..931     +  CDS            RAB33B (fragment): RB33B_HUMAN - Experimental evidence at protein level: Swiss-Prot protein existence level 1. Protein transport. Acts, in coordination with RAB6A, to regulate intra-Golgi retrograde trafficking. It is involved in autophagy, acting as a modulator of autophagosome formation. From Homo sapiens (Human).
   1022..1093    -  CDS            VESPI_VESMG (fragment): Experimental evidence at protein level: Swiss-Prot protein existence level 1. Shows contractile activity on isolated ileum smooth muscle. From Vespa magnifica (Hornet).
   1105..1123    -  promoter       SP6 promoter: promoter for bacteriophage SP6 RNA polymerase
   1165..1181    -  protein_bind   lac operator: The lac repressor binds to the lac operator to inhibit transcription in E. coli. This inhibition can be relieved by adding lactose or isopropyl-β-D-thiogalactopyranoside (IPTG). lac repressor encoded by lacI
   1189..1219    -  promoter       lac promoter: promoter for the E. coli lac operon
   1234..1255    -  protein_bind   CAP binding site: CAP binding activates transcription in the presence of cAMP. E. coli catabolite activator protein
   1268..1360    -  CDS            lacI (fragment): lac repressor; lacI; The lac repressor binds to the lac operator to inhibit transcription in E. coli. This inhibition can be relieved by adding lactose or isopropyl-β-D-thiogalactopyranoside (IPTG).
   1543..2131    -  rep_origin     ori: high-copy-number ColE1/pMB1/pBR322/pUC origin of replication
   2302..3162    -  CDS            AmpR: β-lactamase; bla; confers resistance to ampicillin, carbenicillin, and related antibiotics
   3163..3267    -  promoter       AmpR promoter: bla
   3294..3344    +  misc_feature   bom (fragment): basis of mobility region from pBR322
   3372..52      -  rep_origin     f1 ori (across the origin) (sequence partly withheld): f1 bacteriophage origin of replication; arrow indicates direction of (+) strand synthesis
