[The description below was written by a language model from this plasmid's Addgene catalogue record and pLannotate feature annotations shown in this document.]
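Description:
Rab33ba cds in pGem-T Easy is a bacterial cloning plasmid of about 3.7 kb that carries the coding sequence of zebrafish (Danio rerio) rab33ba, a small Rab-family GTPase, in the commercial pGEM-T Easy TA-cloning backbone. It is one member of a library of full-length zebrafish rab clones. The plasmid is maintained in E. coli through a high-copy ColE1/pUC-type origin and selected with ampicillin via the β-lactamase gene and its native promoter. An f1 phage origin is also present, which permits single-stranded DNA production.

The insert sits in the multiple cloning site, interrupting the lacZα fragment. That fragment, together with the upstream lac promoter, lac operator and CAP binding site, forms the blue/white screening system of the backbone. The annotation software labelled the insert as a fragment of human RAB33B on the basis of protein similarity. This reflects homology to the zebrafish orthologue rather than a human sequence, and the human protein is noted as acting in intra-Golgi retrograde trafficking and autophagosome formation. A short hit to a hornet peptide next to the insert is most likely a spurious match.

The coding sequence lies on the forward strand, flanked by a T7 promoter upstream and an opposing SP6 promoter downstream. In vitro transcription from T7 would therefore give sense RNA, and transcription from SP6 would give antisense RNA. This matches the stated purpose of making riboprobes for in situ hybridisation. There is no eukaryotic promoter, so the plasmid is not an expression vector for animal cells, but the clone can serve as a template for subcloning the rab33ba coding sequence.
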