Addgene plasmid #80552: Rab33ba cds in pGem-T Easy
Purpose: Can be used for in situ hybridisation or other purposes
Depositing lab: Rob Parton. Depositing organization: University of Queensland, Institute for Molecular Bioscience. Publication: A plasmid library of full-length zebrafish rab proteins for in vivo cell biology. Hall TE, Martel N, Lo HP, Xiong Z, Parton RG. Cell Logist. 2017 Mar 1;7(1):e1301151. doi: 10.1080/21592799.2017.1301151. eCollection 2017. PubMed 28396820.
Backbone
  Vector backbone: pGemT easy
  Backbone manufacturer: Promega
Growth in bacteria
  Bacterial resistance: Ampicillin, 100 μg/mL
  Growth temperature: 37°C
  Growth strain: DH5alpha
  Copy number: High Copy
Gene/Insert
  Gene/Insert name: rab33ba
  Species: D. rerio (zebrafish)
  Entrez Gene: rab33ba (a.k.a. rab33b, zgc:114080)
Terms and licenses: Academic/Nonprofit Terms; Industry Terms: Not Available to Industry
How to cite: Rab33ba cds in pGem-T Easy was a gift from Rob Parton (Addgene plasmid # 80552 ; http://n2t.net/addgene:80552 ; RRID:Addgene_80552)
